>Addgene plasmid #118813 | pHBS1399 [IBB-GFP-mCherry3E]-[BFP-P2A-TDP43 G368W+G385W] | addgene full sequence | sequence record 231210 | Addgene NGS Result
TTAATAGTAATCAATTACGGGGTCATTAGTTCATAGCCCATATATGGAGTTCCGCGTTACATAACTTACG
GTAAATGGCCCGCCTGGCTGACCGCCCAACGACCCCCGCCCATTGACGTCAATAATGACGTATGTTCCCA
TAGTAACGCCAATAGGGACTTTCCATTGACGTCAATGGGTGGAGTATTTACGGTAAACTGCCCACTTGGC
AGTACATCAAGTGTATCATATGCCAAGTACGCCCCCTATTGACGTCAATGACGGTAAATGGCCCGCCTGG
CATTATGCCCAGTACATGACCTTATGGGACTTTCCTACTTGGCAGTACATCTACGTATTAGTCATCGCTA
TTACCATGGTGATGCGGTTTTGGCAGTACATCAATGGGCGTGGATAGCGGTTTGACTCACGGGGATTTCC
AAGTCTCCACCCCATTGACGTCAATGGGAGTTTGTTTTGGCACCAAAATCAACGGGACTTTCCAAAATGT
CGTAACAACTCCGCCCCATTGACGCAAATGGGCGGTAGGCGTGTACGGTGGGAGGTCTATATAAGCAGAG
CTGGTTTAGTGAACCGTCAGATCCGCTAGGGATCCTCTAGTCAGCTGACGCGTTACCACCGGTGCCACCA
TGGGAAGCGAGCTGATTAAGGAGAACATGCACATGAAGCTGTACATGGAGGGCACCGTGGACAACCATCA
CTTCAAGTGCACATCCGAGGGCGAAGGCAAGCCCTACGAGGGCACCCAGACCATGAGAATCAAGGTGGTC
GAGGGCGGCCCTCTCCCCTTCGCCTTCGACATCCTGGCTACTAGCTTCCTCTACGGCAGCAAGACCTTCA
TCAACCACACCCAGGGCATCCCCGACTTCTTCAAGCAGTCCTTCCCTGAGGGCTTCACATGGGAGAGAGT
CACCACATACGAAGACGGGGGCGTGCTGACCGCTACCCAGGACACCAGCCTCCAGGACGGCTGCCTCATC
TACAACGTCAAGATCAGAGGGGTGAACTTCACATCCAACGGCCCTGTGATGCAGAAGAAAACACTCGGCT
GGGAGGCCTTCACCGAGACGCTGTACCCCGCTGACGGCGGCCTGGAAGGCAGAAACGACATGGCCCTGAA
GCTCGTGGGCGGGAGCCATCTGATCGCAAACGCCAAGACCACATATAGATCCAAGAAACCCGCTAAGAAC
CTCAAGATGCCTGGCGTCTACTATGTGGACTACAGACTGGAAAGAATCAAGGAGGCCAACAACGAGACCT
ACGTCGAGCAGCACGAGGTGGCAGTGGCCAGATACTGCGACCTCCCTAGCAAACTGGGGCACAAGCTTAA
TTCCGGACTCAGATCTCGAGCTCAAGCTTCGAATTCTGCAGTCGACGGTACCGCGGGCCCGGGATCCACC
GGATCTAGAGGAGGAAGCGGAGCTACTAACTTCAGCCTGCTGAAGCAGGCTGGAGACGTGGAGGAGAACC
CTGGACCTATGTCTGAATATATTCGGGTAACCGAAGATGAGAACGATGAGCCCATTGAAATACCATCGGA
AGACGATGGGACGGTGCTGCTCTCCACGGTTACAGCCCAGTTTCCAGGGGCGTGTGGGCTTCGCTACAGG
AATCCAGTGTCTCAGTGTATGAGAGGTGTCCGGCTGGTAGAAGGAATTCTGCATGCCCCAGATGCTGGCT
GGGGAAATCTGGTGTATGTTGTCAACTATCCAAAAGATAACAAAAGAAAAATGGATGAGACAGATGCTTC
ATCAGCAGTGAAAGTGAAAAGAGCAGTCCAGAAAACATCCGATTTAATAGTGTTGGGTCTCCCATGGAAA
ACAACCGAACAGGACCTGAAAGAGTATTTTAGTACCTTTGGAGAAGTTCTTATGGTGCAGGTCAAGAAAG
ATCTTAAGACTGGTCATTCAAAGGGGTTTGGCTTTGTTCGTTTTACGGAATATGAAACACAAGTGAAAGT
AATGTCACAGCGACATATGATAGATGGACGATGGTGTGACTGCAAACTTCCTAATTCTAAGCAAAGCCAA
GATGAGCCTTTGAGAAGCAGAAAAGTGTTTGTGGGGCGCTGTACAGAGGACATGACTGAGGATGAGCTGC
GGGAGTTCTTCTCTCAGTACGGGGATGTGATGGATGTCTTCATCCCCAAGCCATTCAGGGCCTTTGCCTT
TGTTACATTTGCAGATGATCAGATTGCGCAGTCTCTTTGTGGAGAGGACTTGATCATTAAAGGAATCAGC
GTTCATATATCCAATGCCGAACCTAAGCACAATAGCAATAGACAGTTAGAAAGAAGTGGAAGATTTGGTG
GTAATCCAGGTGGCTTTGGGAATCAGGGTGGATTTGGTAATAGCAGAGGGGGTGGAGCTGGTTTGGGAAA
CAATCAAGGTAGTAATATGGGTGGTGGGATGAACTTTGGTGCGTTCAGCATTAATCCAGCCATGATGGCT
GCCGCCCAGGCAGCACTACAGAGCAGTTGGGGTATGATGGGCATGTTAGCCAGCCAGCAGAACCAGTCAG
GCCCATCGGGTAATAACCAAAACCAAGGCAACATGCAGAGGGAGCCAAACCAGGCCTTCTGGTCTGGAAA
TAACTCTTATAGTGGCTCTAATTCTGGTGCAGCAATTGGTGGGGGATCAGCATCCAATGCAGGGTCGGGC
AGTGGTTTTAATGGAGGCTTTGGCTCAAGCATGGATTCTAAGTCTTCTGGCTGGGGAATGTAGACCCAGC
TTTCTTGTACAAAGTGGTTGATCCTCTACTAGTAAGCTTGCATGCGATATCTCTAGAGCTGAGAACTTCA
GGGTGAGTTTGGGGACCCTTGATTGTTCTTTCTTTTTCGCTATTGTAAAATTCATGTTATATGGAGGGGG
CAAAGTTTTCAGGGTGTTGTTTAGAATGGGAAGATGTCCCTTGTATCACCATGGACCCTCATGATAATTT
TGTTTCTTTCACTTTCTACTCTGTTGACAACCATTGTCTCCTCTTATTTTCTTTTCATTTTCTGTAACTT
TTTCGTTAAACTTTAGCTTGCATTTGTAACGAATTTTTAAATTCACTTTTGTTTATTTGTCAGATTGTAA
GTACTTTCTCTAATCACTTTTTTTTCAAGGCAATCAGGGTATATTATATTGTACTTCAGCACAGTTTTAG
AGAACAATTGTTATAATTAAATGATAAGGTAGAATATTTCTGCATATAAATTCTGGCTGGCGTGGAAATA
TTCTTATTGGTAGAAACAACTACACCCTGGTCATCATCCTGCCTTTCTCTTTATGGTTACAATGATATAC
ACTGTTTGAGATGAGGATAAAATACTCTGAGTCCAAACCGGGCCCCTCTGCTAACCATGTTCATGCCTTC
TTCTCTTTCCTACAGCTCCTGGGCAACGTGCTGGTTGTTGTGCTGTCTCATCATTTTGGCAAAGAATTCA
CTCCTCAGGTGCAGGCTGCCTATCAGAAGGTGGTGGCTGGTGTGGCCAATGCCCTGGCTCACAAATACCA
CTGAGATCTTTTTCCCTCTGCCAAAAATTATGGGGACATCATGAAGCCCCTTGAGCATCTGACTTCTGGC
TAATAAAGGAAATTTATTTTCATTGCAATAGTGTGTTGGAATTTTTTGTGTCTCTCACTCGGAAGGACAT
ATGGGAGGGCAAATCATTTAAAACATCAGAATGAGTATTTGGTTTAGAGTTTGGCAACATATGCCCATAT
GCTGGCTGCCATGAACAAAGGTTGGCTATAAAGAGGTCATCAGTATATGAAACAGCCCCCTGCTGTCCAT
TCCTTATTCCATAGAAAAGCCTTGACTTGAGGTTAGATTTTTTTTATATTTTGTTTTGTGTTATTTTTTT
CTTTAACATCCCTAAAATTTTCCTTACATGTTTTACTAGCCAGATTTTTCCTCCTCTCCTGACTACTCCC
AGTCATAGCTGTCCCTCTTCTCTTATGGAGATCCCTCGACTGCATTAATGAATCGGCCAACGCGCGGGGA
GAGGCGGTTTGCGTATTGGGCGCTCTTCCGCTTCCTCGCTCACTGACTCGCTGCGCTCGGTCGTTCGGCT
GCGGCGAGCGGTATCAGCTCACTCAAAGGCGGTAATACGGTTATCCACAGAATCAGGGGATAACGCAGGA
AAGAACATGTGAGCAAAAGGCCAGCAAAAGGCCAGGAACCGTAAAAAGGCCGCGTTGCTGGCGTTTTTCC
ATAGGCTCCGCCCCCCTGACGAGCATCACAAAAATCGACGCTCAAGTCAGAGGTGGCGAAACCCGACAGG
ACTATAAAGATACCAGGCGTTTCCCCCTGGAAGCTCCCTCGTGCGCTCTCCTGTTCCGACCCTGCCGCTT
ACCGGATACCTGTCCGCCTTTCTCCCTTCGGGAAGCGTGGCGCTTTCTCATAGCTCACGCTGTAGGTATC
TCAGTTCGGTGTAGGTCGTTCGCTCCAAGCTGGGCTGTGTGCACGAACCCCCCGTTCAGCCCGACCGCTG
CGCCTTATCCGGTAACTATCGTCTTGAGTCCAACCCGGTAAGACACGACTTATCGCCACTGGCAGCAGCC
ACTGGTAACAGGATTAGCAGAGCGAGGTATGTAGGCGGTGCTACAGAGTTCTTGAAGTGGTGGCCTAACT
ACGGCTACACTAGAAGAACAGTATTTGGTATCTGCGCTCTGCTGAAGCCAGTTACCTTCGGAAAAAGAGT
TGGTAGCTCTTGATCCGGCAAACAAACCACCGCTGGTAGCGGTGGTTTTTTTGTTTGCAAGCAGCAGATT
ACGCGCAGAAAAAAAGGATCTCAAGAAGATCCTTTGATCTTTTCTACGGGGTCTGACGCTCAGTGGAACG
AAAACTCACGTTAAGGGATTTTGGTCATGAGATTATCAAAAAGGATCTTCACCTAGATCCTTTTAAATTA
AAAATGAAGTTTTAAATCAATCTAAAGTATATATGAGTAAACTTGGTCTGACAGTTACCAATGCTTAATC
AGTGAGGCACCTATCTCAGCGATCTGTCTATTTCGTTCATCCATAGTTGCCTGACTCCCCGTCGTGTAGA
TAACTACGATACGGGAGGGCTTACCATCTGGCCCCAGTGCTGCAATGATACCGCGAGACCCACGCTCACC
GGCTCCAGATTTATCAGCAATAAACCAGCCAGCCGGAAGGGCCGAGCGCAGAAGTGGTCCTGCAACTTTA
TCCGCCTCCATCCAGTCTATTAATTGTTGCCGGGAAGCTAGAGTAAGTAGTTCGCCAGTTAATAGTTTGC
GCAACGTTGTTGCCATTGCTACAGGCATCGTGGTGTCACGCTCGTCGTTTGGTATGGCTTCATTCAGCTC
CGGTTCCCAACGATCAAGGCGAGTTACATGATCCCCCATGTTGTGCAAAAAAGCGGTTAGCTCCTTCGGT
CCTCCGATCGTTGTCAGAAGTAAGTTGGCCGCAGTGTTATCACTCATGGTTATGGCAGCACTGCATAATT
CTCTTACTGTCATGCCATCCGTAAGATGCTTTTCTGTGACTGGTGAGTACTCAACCAAGTCATTCTGAGA
ATAGTGTATGCGGCGACCGAGTTGCTCTTGCCCGGCGTCAACACGGGATAATACCGCGCCACATAGCAGA
ACTTTAAAAGTGCTCATCATTGGAAAACGTTCTTCGGGGCGAAAACTCTCAAGGATCTTACCGCTGTTGA
GATCCAGTTCGATGTAACCCACTCGTGCACCCAACTGATCTTCAGCATCTTTTACTTTCACCAGCGTTTC
TGGGTGAGCAAAAACAGGAAGGCAAAATGCCGCAAAAAAGGGAATAAGGGCGACACGGAAATGTTGAATA
CTCATACTCTTCCTTTTTCAATATTATTGAAGCATTTATCAGGGTTATTGTCTCATGAGCGGATACATAT
TTGAATGTATTTAGAAAAATAAACAAATAGGGGTTCCGCGCACATTTCCCCGAAAAGTGCCACCTGACGT
CTAAGAAACCATTATTATCATGACATTAACCTATAAAAATAGGCGTATCACGAGGCCCTTTCGTCTTCAC
TCGACGCGGCCAGCTTGGTCGAGCTGGATACTTCCCGTCCGCCAGGGGGACATGCCGGCGATGCTGAAGG
TCGCGCGCATTCCCGATGAAGAGGCCGGTTACCGCCTGTTGACCTGGTGGGACGGGCAGGGCGCCGAGTT
CATAAGAGAAGAGGGACAGCTATGACTGGGAGTAGTCAGGAGAGGAGGAAAAATCTGGCTAGTAAAACAT
GTAAGGAAAATTTTAGGGATGTTAAAGAAAAAAATAACACAAAACAAAATATAAAAAAAATCTAACCTCA
AGTCAAGGCTTTTCTATGGAATAAGGAATGGACAGCAGGGGGCTGTTTCATATACTGATGACCTCTTTAT
AGCCAACCTTTGTTCATGGCAGCCAGCATATGGGCATATGTTGCCAAACTCTAAACCAAATACTCATTCT
GATGTTTTAAATGATTTGCCCTCCCATATGTCCTTCCGAGTGAGAGACACAAAAAATTCCAACACACTAT
TGCAATGAAAATAAATTTCCTTTATTAGCCAGAAGTCAGATGCTCAAGGGGCTTCATGATGTCCCCATAA
TTTTTGGCAGAGGGAAAAAGATCTCAGTGGTATTTGTGAGCCAGGGCATTGGCCACACCAGCCACCACCT
TCTGATAGGCAGCCTGCACCTGAGGAGTGAATTCTTTGCCAAAATGATGAGACAGCACAACAACCAGCAC
GTTGCCCAGGAGCTGTAGGAAAGAGAAGAAGGCATGAACATGGTTAGCAGAGGGGCCCGGTTTGGACTCA
GAGTATTTTATCCTCATCTCAAACAGTGTATATCATTGTAACCATAAAGAGAAAGGCAGGATGATGACCA
GGGTGTAGTTGTTTCTACCAATAAGAATATTTCCACGCCAGCCAGAATTTATATGCAGAAATATTCTACC
TTATCATTTAATTATAACAATTGTTCTCTAAAACTGTGCTGAAGTACAATATAATATACCCTGATTGCCT
TGAAAAAAAAGTGATTAGAGAAAGTACTTACAATCTGACAAATAAACAAAAGTGAATTTAAAAATTCGTT
ACAAATGCAAGCTAAAGTTTAACGAAAAAGTTACAGAAAATGAAAAGAAAATAAGAGGAGACAATGGTTG
TCAACAGAGTAGAAAGTGAAAGAAACAAAATTATCATGAGGGTCCATGGTGATACAAGGGACATCTTCCC
ATTCTAAACAACACCCTGAAAACTTTGCCCCCTCCATATAACATGAATTTTACAATAGCGAAAAAGAAAG
AACAATCAAGGGTCCCCAAACTCACCCTGAAGTTCTCAGTCTAGAGTCGAGAGGATCAATCACTTTGTAC
AAGAAAGCTGGGTCTAGATAGCTTACTTGTACAGCTCGTCCATGCCGCCGGTGGAGTGGCGGCCCTCGGC
GCGTTCGTACTGTTCCACGATGGTGTAGTCCTCGTTGTGGGAGGTGATGTCCAACTTGATGTTGACGTTG
TAGGCGCCGGGCAGCTGCACGGGCTTCTTGGCCTTGTAGGTGGTCTTGACCTCAGCGTCGTAGTGGCCGC
CGTCCTTCAGCTTCAGCCTCTGCTTGATCTCGCCCTTCAGGGCGCCGTCCTCGGGGTACATCCGCTCGGA
GGAGGCCTCCCAGCCCATGGTCTTCTTCTGCATTACGGGGCCGTCGGAGGGGAAGTTGGTGCCGCGCAGC
TTCACCTTGTAGATGAACTCGCCGTCCTGCAGGGAGGAGTCCTGGGTCACGGTCACCACGCCGCCGTCCT
CGAAGTTCATCACGCGCTCCCACTTGAAGCCCTCGGGGAAGGACAGCTTCAAGTAGTCGGGGATGTCGGC
GGGGTGCTTCACGTAGGCCTTGGAGCCGTACATGAACTGAGGGGACAGGATGTCCCAGGCGAAGGGCAGG
GGGCCACCCTTGGTCACCTTCAGCTTGGCGGTCTGGGTGCCCTCGTAGGGGCGGCCCTGAGGAAAAAAAA
GGAAAGGGCATGCTCGCCATGTGCAAGATACAGTGTTGAATGTGGTGCAAAATATAAAGATGTGGAAGAA
AAAGCCACTGAAAATAATATGAGGAAATAAAAAACTAGAGTAAATTATCAGTGGAACAATTTCTATTATA
CAAGACACTACACCCATACATTCTCCTAATGCTCATGTAAGAATTTCTCCAAAAATACCTTCCAGCACTA
CAAACTAGAAAAAAAAAGAGACATGGACACCAAATTAAGTTCTTAATAGTGAAGAACAAAAGAACTACCT
TGCCTGCTCCAGTGGATCCAGCAACCGCCAACAACTGTCCTCTTTCTATCTTGAAATTAATATCTTTCAG
GACAGGAGTACCAAGAAGTGAGAAATTACTGAAGAAGAGGCTGTCATCACCATTAGAAGTTTTTCTATTG
TTATTGTTTTGTTTTGCTTTCTCAAATAATTCCCCAAATCCCTGTTAAAAAAAAACACACACACACACAC
ACACACACACATCAAAAATAAAAGATGAGTTTGTCAGATATTTTCAATAGATGCTTGTTTTATGTACCAT
ACTCACCTCGCCCTCGCCCTCGATCTCGAACTCGTGGCCGTTCACGGAGCCCTCCATGTGCACCTTGAAG
CGCATGAACTCCTTGATGATGGCCATGTTATCCTCCTCGCCCTTGCTGGTTCCGGTGCCTCCACTTTCAT
CTTCACCTTTAGTGATACCGGCTGCCGTCACGAACTCCTTCAGGACCATGTGATCGCGCTTCTCGTTCGG
GTCTTTGCTCAGCGTGGTCTGGGTGCTCAGATAGTGGTTGTCCGGCAGGCGCACCGGGCCGTCGCCGATC
GGGGTGTTCTGCTGTTTGTGGTCGGCTTCCTGCTGGCTGCCGTCCTCAACGTTGTGGCGGATCTTGAAGT
TAGCCTTGATGCCGTTCTTCTGCTTGTCGGCTTCGATACGGACGTTGTGGCTGTTGTGGTTGTACTCCAG
CTTGTGACCCAGGATGTTGCCGTCCTCCTTGAAGTCGTTGCCCTTCAGCTCGATGCGGTTCACCAGGGTG
TCGCCCTCGAACTTCACCTCCGCGCGGGTCTTGTAGGTGCCGTCGTCCTTGAACTCGATGGTGCGCTCCT
GGACGTAGCCTTCCGGCATGGCGGACTTGAAGAAGTCGTGACGCTTCATGTGGTCCGGGTAGCGGCTGAA
GCACTGCACGCCGTAGGTCAGGGTGGTCACGAGGGTCGGCCACGGCACCGGCAGCTTGCCGGTGGTGCAG
ATGAACTTCAGGGTCAGCTTGCCCTCGGTGGCATCGCCCTCGCCCTCGCCACGCACGCTGAACTTGTGGC
CGTTTACGTCGCCGTCCAGCTCGACTTTGATAGGCACAGTACCTGTAAATAGTTCCTCTCCTTTACTGGT
ACCATCATCAGGGAATGAGCTTACATTTCTCCTCTTCAGCATCTGGTCATCCTTCTTAGCTTTCCTCAGC
TCCACATTGACCTCTATTCTGCGACGCCTCATTTCTGTACTGTCTTTTCCCTTGTTCTTGAATCTGTGAA
GACGGGCAGCTGGTGTATTAGCATTCTCGTTGGTGGATCCCATGGTGGCACCGGTGAATTCTCCAGGCGA
TCTGACGGTTCACTAAACGAGCTCTGCTTATATAGGCCTCCCACCGTACACGCCACCTCGACATACTCGA
GTAGTTA
Features (pLannotate 1.2.2; 24 found; start..end, strand, type, name):
     55..358     +  enhancer       CMV enhancer: human cytomegalovirus immediate early enhancer
    359..562     +  promoter       CMV promoter: human cytomegalovirus (CMV) immediate early promoter
    636..1331    +  CDS            TagBFP: TagBFP is a basic (constitutively fluorescent) blue fluorescent protein published in 2008, derived from Entacmaea quadricolor. It is reported to be a very rapidly-maturing monomer with very low acid sensitivity.
   1332..1397    +  misc_feature   MCS: multiple cloning site
   1479..2720    +  CDS            TARDBP: TADBP_HUMAN - Also known as TDP43. Experimental evidence at protein level: Swiss-Prot protein existence level 1. RNA-binding protein that is involved in various steps of RNA biogenesis and processing (PubMed:23519609). Preferentially binds, via its two RNA recognition motifs RRM1 and RRM2, to GU-repeats on RNA molecules predominantly localized within long introns and in the 3'UTR of mRNAs (PubMed:23519609, PubMed:24240615, PubMed:24464995). In turn, regulates the splicing of many non-coding and protein-coding RNAs including proteins involved in neuronal survival, as well as mRNAs that encode p
   2724..2748    -  protein_bind   attB2: mutant version of attB; recombination site for the Gateway® BP reaction BP Clonase™
   2803..3375    +  intron         β-globin intron: intron from rabbit β-globin gene
   3379..3501    +  CDS            HBB: HBB_COLGU - Experimental evidence at transcript level: Swiss-Prot protein existence level 2. Involved in oxygen transport from the lung to the various peripheral tissues. From Colobus guereza (Mantled guereza) (Eastern black-and-white colobus monkey).
   3572..3627    +  polyA_signal   β-globin poly(A) signal: rabbit β-globin polyadenylation signal (Gil and Proudfoot, 1987)
   3960..4013    -  CDS            lacI (fragment): lac repressor; lacI; The lac repressor binds to the lac operator to inhibit transcription in E. coli. This inhibition can be relieved by adding lactose or isopropyl-β-D-thiogalactopyranoside (IPTG).
   4196..4784    -  rep_origin     ori: high-copy-number ColE1/pMB1/pBR322/pUC origin of replication
   4955..5815    -  CDS            AmpR: β-lactamase; bla; confers resistance to ampicillin, carbenicillin, and related antibiotics
   5816..5920    -  promoter       AmpR promoter: bla
   6039..6155    +  CDS            str (fragment): STR_KLEPN - Protein inferred from homology: Swiss-Prot protein existence level 3. The aminoglycoside phosphotransferases achieve inactivation of their antibiotic substrates by phosphorylation. From Klebsiella pneumoniae.
   6481..6536    -  polyA_signal   β-globin poly(A) signal: rabbit β-globin polyadenylation signal (Gil and Proudfoot, 1987)
   6607..6729    -  CDS            HBB: HBB_COLGU - Experimental evidence at transcript level: Swiss-Prot protein existence level 2. Involved in oxygen transport from the lung to the various peripheral tissues. From Colobus guereza (Mantled guereza) (Eastern black-and-white colobus monkey).
   6733..7305    -  intron         β-globin intron: intron from rabbit β-globin gene
   7341..7363    +  protein_bind   attB2 (fragment): mutant version of attB; recombination site for the Gateway® BP reaction BP Clonase™
   7374..7968    -  CDS            mCherry (fragment): monomeric derivative of DsRed fluorescent protein (Shaner et al., 2004) mammalian codon-optimized
   8247..8453    -  CDS            CFTR (fragment): CFTR_HUMAN - Also known as ABCC7. Experimental evidence at protein level: Swiss-Prot protein existence level 1. Epithelial ion channel that plays an important role in the regulation of epithelial ion and water transport and fluid homeostasis (PubMed:26823428). Mediates the transport of chloride ions across the cell membrane (PubMed:10792060, PubMed:11524016, PubMed:11707463, PubMed:12519745, PubMed:15010471, PubMed:12588899, PubMed:17036051, PubMed:19398555, PubMed:19621064, PubMed:22178883, PubMed:25330774, PubMed:1712898, PubMed:8910473, PubMed:9804160, PubMed:12529365, PubMed:17182731, PubM
   8546..8657    -  CDS            mCherry (fragment): monomeric derivative of DsRed fluorescent protein (Shaner et al., 2004) mammalian codon-optimized
   8676..9377    -  CDS            Superfolder GFP: Superfolder GFP is a basic (constitutively fluorescent) green fluorescent protein published in 2005, derived from Aequorea victoria. It is reported to be a very rapidly-maturing weak dimer.
   9363..9557    -  CDS            KPNA2 (fragment): IMA1_HUMAN - Also known as RCH1, SRP1. Experimental evidence at protein level: Swiss-Prot protein existence level 1. Functions in nuclear protein import as an adapter protein for nuclear receptor KPNB1. Binds specifically and directly to substrates containing either a simple or bipartite NLS motif. Docking of the importin/substrate complex to the nuclear pore complex (NPC) is mediated by KPNB1 through binding to nucleoporin FxFG repeats and the complex is subsequently translocated through the pore by an energy requiring, Ran-dependent mechanism. At the nucleoplasmic side of the NPC, Ran binds
   9610..9644    -  promoter       minimal CMV promoter (fragment): human cytomegalovirus (CMV) immediate early promoter
