[The description below was written by a language model from this plasmid's Addgene catalogue record and pLannotate feature annotations shown in this document.]
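Description:
pHBS1399 [IBB-GFP-mCherry3E]-[BFP-P2A-TDP43 G368W+G385W] is a 9.7 kb mammalian expression plasmid built on the bidirectional pBI backbone. It is maintained in E. coli through a high-copy ColE1/pUC-type origin and an ampicillin resistance gene (β-lactamase under its own promoter). No mammalian selection marker is annotated, which is consistent with transient transfection use. It carries two divergently oriented transcription units that share a central CMV enhancer region. Each unit ends in a rabbit β-globin intron, a β-globin exon fragment and a β-globin polyadenylation signal. Residual Gateway attB2 sites flank the inserts.

In one direction, the CMV enhancer/promoter drives TagBFP followed by full-length human TARDBP (TDP43). According to the construct name the two are separated by a P2A peptide, although the feature table labels the intervening segment only as a multiple cloning site. With P2A, blue fluorescence would report the expression level of an untagged TDP43 variant. The variant carries two substitutions in the C-terminal domain. The record is inconsistent here: the name gives G368W+G385W, while the mutation field gives G368W and W385G.

In the opposite direction, a minimal CMV promoter drives the splicing reporter. It consists of an importin-β-binding (IBB) domain from KPNA2 for nuclear targeting, fused to superfolder GFP and then to an mCherry coding sequence interrupted by a CFTR-derived fragment. This arrangement suggests that GFP serves as an internal expression reference, while red fluorescence depends on how the CFTR-derived segment is spliced, presumably under the control of the co-expressed TDP43. The depositor classes the plasmid as a TDP43 splicing reporter, intended to test how sequence changes in TDP43 affect its splicing activity.
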