Addgene plasmid #118813: pHBS1399 [IBB-GFP-mCherry3E]-[BFP-P2A-TDP43 G368W+G385W]
Purpose: To test the effect of sequence on TDP43 splicing activity
Depositing lab: Rajat Rohatgi. Depositing organization: Stanford University. Publication: Phase separation-deficient TDP43 remains functional in splicing. Schmidt HB, Barreau A, Rohatgi R. Nat Commun. 2019 Oct 25;10(1):4890. doi: 10.1038/s41467-019-12740-2. PubMed 31653829.
Backbone
  Vector backbone: pBI
  Vector type: Mammalian Expression
Growth in bacteria
  Bacterial resistance: Ampicillin, 100 μg/mL
  Growth temperature: 37°C
  Growth strain: DH5alpha
  Copy number: High Copy
Gene/Insert
  Gene/Insert name: TARDBP mutant
  Species: H. sapiens (human)
  Mutation: G368W and W385G in CTD of full-length TDP43
  Entrez Gene: TARDBP (a.k.a. ALS10, TDP-43)
  Cloning method: Gibson Cloning
Terms and licenses: Academic/Nonprofit Terms; Industry Terms: Not Available to Industry
Depositor comments: Category 3: TDP43 splicing reporters
How to cite: pHBS1399 [IBB-GFP-mCherry3E]-[BFP-P2A-TDP43 G368W+G385W] was a gift from Rajat Rohatgi (Addgene plasmid # 118813 ; http://n2t.net/addgene:118813 ; RRID:Addgene_118813)
